>Addgene plasmid #193469 | pAF0362 Ef1a-Cp36_attP-Puro-p2a-mCherry donor | addgene full sequence | sequence record 378317 | Addgene NGS Result
GACGTCAGGTGGCACTTTTCGGGGAAATGTGCGCGGAACCCCTATTTGTTTATTTTTCTAAATACATTCA
AATATGTATCCGCTCATGAGACAATAACCCTGATAAATGCTTCAATAATATTGAAAAAGGAAGAGTATGA
GTATTCAACATTTCCGTGTCGCCCTTATTCCCTTTTTTGCGGCATTTTGCCTTCCTGTTTTTGCTCACCC
AGAAACGCTGGTGAAAGTAAAAGATGCTGAAGATCAGTTGGGTGCACGAGTGGGTTACATCGAACTGGAT
CTCAACAGCGGTAAGATCCTTGAGAGTTTTCGCCCCGAAGAACGTTTTCCAATGATGAGCACTTTTAAAG
TTCTGCTATGTGGCGCGGTATTATCCCGTATTGACGCCGGGCAAGAGCAACTCGGTCGCCGCATACACTA
TTCTCAGAATGACTTGGTTGAGTACTCACCAGTCACAGAAAAGCATCTTACGGATGGCATGACAGTAAGA
GAATTATGCAGTGCTGCCATAACCATGAGTGATAACACTGCGGCCAACTTACTTCTGACAACGATCGGAG
GACCGAAGGAGCTAACCGCTTTTTTGCACAACATGGGGGATCATGTAACTCGCCTTGATCGTTGGGAACC
GGAGCTGAATGAAGCCATACCAAACGACGAGCGTGACACCACGATGCCTGTAGCAATGGCAACAACGTTG
CGCAAACTATTAACTGGCGAACTACTTACTCTAGCTTCCCGGCAACAATTAATAGACTGGATGGAGGCGG
ATAAAGTTGCAGGACCACTTCTGCGCTCGGCCCTTCCGGCTGGCTGGTTTATTGCTGATAAATCTGGAGC
CGGTGAGCGTGGGTCTCGCGGTATCATTGCAGCACTGGGGCCAGATGGTAAGCCCTCCCGTATCGTAGTT
ATCTACACGACGGGGAGTCAGGCAACTATGGATGAACGAAATAGACAGATCGCTGAGATAGGTGCCTCAC
TGATTAAGCATTGGTAACTGTCAGACCAAGTTTACTCATATATACTTTAGATTGATTTAAAACTTCATTT
TTAATTTAAAAGGATCTAGGTGAAGATCCTTTTTGATAATCTCATGACCAAAATCCCTTAACGTGAGTTT
TCGTTCCACTGAGCGTCAGACCCCGTAGAAAAGATCAAAGGATCTTCTTGAGATCCTTTTTTTCTGCGCG
TAATCTGCTGCTTGCAAACAAAAAAACCACCGCTACCAGCGGTGGTTTGTTTGCCGGATCAAGAGCTACC
AACTCTTTTTCCGAAGGTAACTGGCTTCAGCAGAGCGCAGATACCAAATACTGTTCTTCTAGTGTAGCCG
TAGTTAGGCCACCACTTCAAGAACTCTGTAGCACCGCCTACATACCTCGCTCTGCTAATCCTGTTACCAG
TGGCTGCTGCCAGTGGCGATAAGTCGTGTCTTACCGGGTTGGACTCAAGACGATAGTTACCGGATAAGGC
GCAGCGGTCGGGCTGAACGGGGGGTTCGTGCACACAGCCCAGCTTGGAGCGAACGACCTACACCGAACTG
AGATACCTACAGCGTGAGCTATGAGAAAGCGCCACGCTTCCCGAAGGGAGAAAGGCGGACAGGTATCCGG
TAAGCGGCAGGGTCGGAACAGGAGAGCGCACGAGGGAGCTTCCAGGGGGAAACGCCTGGTATCTTTATAG
TCCTGTCGGGTTTCGCCACCTCTGACTTGAGCGTCGATTTTTGTGATGCTCGTCAGGGGGGCGGAGCCTA
TGGAAAAACGCCAGCAACGCGGCCTTTTTACGGTTCCTGGCCTTTTGCTGGCCTTTTGCTCACATGTTCT
TTCCTGCGTTATCCCCTGATTCTGTGGATAACCGTATTACCGCCTTTGAGTGAGCTGATACCGCTCGCCG
CAGCCGAACGACCGAGCGCAGCGAGTCAGTGAGCGAGGAAGCGGAAGAGCGAGCTTCGCACGATTGCACC
TTGGGAGCCTTAACCGCTTTTGAATGTCCGTCTTAGTTAATCCCTAATTGAACGCTCCAAAAGGTGACTT
CCAATAGGGATTTATTCCTTTTAAAATTAACGGCATAATCGTGCCGCCGAATGCAACCTCGATCGAGCCG
GGCTCCGGTGCCCGTCAGTGGGCAGAGCGCACATCGCCCACAGTCCCCGAGAAGTTGGGGGGAGGGGTCG
GCAATTGAACCGGTGCCTAGAGAAGGTGGCGCGGGGTAAACTGGGAAAGTGATGTCGTGTACTGGCTCCG
CCTTTTTCCCGAGGGTGGGGGAGAACCGTATATAAGTGCAGTAGTCGCCGTGAACGTTCTTTTTCGCAAC
GGGTTTGCCGCCAGAACACAGGTAAGTGCCGTGTGTGGTTCCCGCGGGCCTGGCCTCTTTACGGGTTATG
GCCCTTGCGTGCCTTGAATTACTTCCACCTGGCTGCAGTACGTGATTCTTGATCCCGAGCTTCGGGTTGG
AAGTGGGTGGGAGAGTTCGAGGCCTTGCGCTTAAGGAGCCCCTTCGCCTCGTGCTTGAGTTGAGGCCTGG
CCTGGGCGCTGGGGCCGCCGCGTGCGAATCTGGTGGCACCTTCGCGCCTGTCTCGCTGCTTTCGATAAGT
CTCTAGCCATTTAAAATTTTTGATGACCTGCTGCGACGCTTTTTTTCTGGCAAGATAGTCTTGTAAATGC
GGGCCAAGATCTGCACACTGGTATTTCGGTTTTTGGGGCCGCGGGCGGCGACGGGGCCCGTGCGTCCCAG
CGCACATGTTCGGCGAGGCGGGGCCTGCGAGCGCGGCCACCGAGAATCGGACGGGGGTAGTCTCAAGCTG
GCCGGCCTGCTCTGGTGCCTGGCCTCGCGCCGCCGTGTATCGCCCCGCCCTGGGCGGCAAGGCTGGCCCG
GTCGGCACCAGTTGCGTGAGCGGAAAGATGGCCGCTTCCCGGCCCTGCTGCAGGGAGCTCAAAATGGAGG
ACGCGGCGCTCGGGAGAGCGGGCGGGTGAGTCACCCACACAAAGGAAAAGGGCCTTTCCGTCCTCAGCCG
TCGCTTCATGTGACTCCACGGAGTACCGGGCGCCGTCCAGGCACCTCGATTAGTTCTCGAGCTTTTGGAG
TACGTCGTCTTTAGGTTGGGGGGAGGGGTTTTATGCGATGGAGTTTCCCCACACTGAGTGGGTGGAGACT
GAAGTTAGGCCAGCTTGGCACTTGATGTAATTCTCCTTGGAATTTGCCCTTTTTGAGTTTGGATCTTGGT
TCATTCTCAAGCCTCAGACAGTGGTTCAAAGTTTTTTTCTTCCATTTCAGGTGTCGTGAAGCCACCATGA
CCGAGTACAAGCCCACGGTGCGCCTCGCCACCCGCGACGACGTCCCCAGGGCCGTACGCACCCTCGCCGC
CGCGTTCGCCGACTACCCCGCCACGCGCCACACCGTCGATCCGGACCGCCACATCGAGCGGGTCACCGAG
CTGCAAGAACTCTTCCTCACGCGCGTCGGGCTCGACATCGGCAAGGTGTGGGTCGCGGACGACGGCGCCG
CCGTGGCGGTCTGGACCACGCCGGAGAGCGTCGAAGCGGGGGCGGTGTTCGCCGAGATCGGCCCGCGCAT
GGCCGAGTTGAGCGGTTCCCGGCTGGCCGCGCAGCAACAGATGGAAGGCCTCCTGGCGCCGCACCGGCCC
AAGGAGCCCGCGTGGTTCCTGGCCACCGTCGGAGTCTCGCCCGACCACCAGGGCAAGGGTCTGGGCAGCG
CCGTCGTGCTCCCCGGAGTGGAGGCGGCCGAGCGCGCCGGGGTGCCCGCCTTCCTGGAGACCTCCGCGCC
CCGCAACCTCCCCTTCTACGAGCGGCTCGGCTTCACCGTCACCGCCGACGTCGAGGTGCCCGAAGGACCG
CGCACCTGGTGCATGACCCGCAAGCCCGGTGCCGCCACGAACTTCTCTCTGTTAAAGCAAGCAGGTGACG
TGGAAGAAAACCCCGGTCCCGGATCCATGGTGAGCAAGGGCGAGGAGGATAACATGGCCATCATCAAGGA
GTTCATGCGCTTCAAGGTGCACATGGAGGGCTCCGTGAACGGCCACGAGTTCGAGATCGAGGGCGAGGGC
GAGGGCCGCCCCTACGAGGGCACCCAGACCGCCAAGCTGAAGGTGACCAAGGGTGGCCCCCTGCCCTTCG
CCTGGGACATCCTGTCCCCTCAGTTCATGTACGGCTCCAAGGCCTACGTGAAGCACCCCGCCGACATCCC
CGACTACTTGAAGCTGTCCTTCCCCGAGGGCTTCAAGTGGGAGCGCGTGATGAACTTCGAGGACGGCGGC
GTGGTGACCGTGACCCAGGACTCCTCCCTGCAGGACGGCGAGTTCATCTACAAGGTGAAGCTGCGCGGCA
CCAACTTCCCCTCCGACGGCCCCGTAATGCAGAAGAAGACCATGGGCTGGGAGGCCTCCTCCGAGCGGAT
GTACCCCGAGGACGGCGCCCTGAAGGGCGAGATCAAGCAGAGGCTGAAGCTGAAGGACGGCGGCCACTAC
GACGCTGAGGTCAAGACCACCTACAAGGCCAAGAAGCCCGTGCAGCTGCCCGGCGCCTACAACGTCAACA
TCAAGTTGGACATCACCTCCCACAACGAGGACTACACCATCGTGGAACAGTACGAACGCGCCGAGGGCCG
CCACTCCACCGGCGGCATGGACGAGCTGTACAAGTAACTCGAGCTAGAGCTCGCTGATCAGCCTCGACTG
TGCCTTCTAGTTGCCAGCCATCTGTTGTTTGCCCCTCCCCCGTGCCTTCCTTGACCCTGGAAGGTGCCAC
TCCCACTGTCCTTTCCTAATAAAATGAGGAAATTGCATCGCATTGTCTGAGTAGGTGTCATTCTATTCTG
GGGGGTGGGGTGGGGCAGGACAGCAAGGGGGAGGATTGGGAAGACAATAGCAGGCATGCTGGGGAC
Features (pLannotate 1.2.2; 8 found; start..end, strand, type, name):
     32..136     +  promoter       AmpR promoter: bla
    137..997     +  CDS            AmpR: β-lactamase; bla; confers resistance to ampicillin, carbenicillin, and related antibiotics
   1168..1756    +  rep_origin     ori: high-copy-number ColE1/pMB1/pBR322/pUC origin of replication
   2101..3279    +  promoter       EF-1α promoter: strong constitutive promoter for human elongation factor EF-1α
   3287..3883    +  CDS            PuroR (fragment): puromycin N-acetyltransferase; pac from Streptomyces; confers resistance to puromycin
   3884..3939    +  CDS            P2A (fragment): 2A peptide from porcine teschovirus-1 polyprotein Eukaryotic ribosomes fail to insert a peptide bond between the Gly and Pro residues, yielding separate polypeptides.
   3947..4654    +  CDS            mCherry: mCherry is a basic (constitutively fluorescent) red fluorescent protein published in 2004, derived from Discosoma sp.. It is reported to be a very rapidly-maturing monomer with low acid sensitivity.
   4688..4895    +  polyA_signal   bGH poly(A) signal: bovine growth hormone polyadenylation signal
