[The description below was written by a language model from this plasmid's Addgene catalogue record and pLannotate feature annotations shown in this document.]
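Description:
pAF0362 Ef1a-Cp36_attP-Puro-p2a-mCherry donor is a 4.9 kb mammalian expression plasmid built on the pCB250 backbone and designed as a donor substrate for the Cp36 serine recombinase, one of the large serine recombinases identified in a systematic survey of phage and bacterial genomes for enzymes that can integrate large DNA cargo into the human genome. In bacteria it is maintained at high copy through a ColE1/pUC-type origin and selected with ampicillin via the bla gene and its native promoter.

The mammalian cassette is driven by the strong constitutive human EF-1α promoter, followed by a puromycin N-acetyltransferase coding sequence, a P2A ribosome-skipping peptide and mCherry, and is terminated by the bovine growth hormone polyadenylation signal. The 2A linkage means a single transcript yields separate drug-resistance and red fluorescent proteins, so cells carrying the donor can be both selected with puromycin and scored by fluorescence. The named insert, the Cp36 attP attachment site, is the sequence the recombinase pairs with its cognate target site to catalyse unidirectional integration of the whole plasmid. The automated annotation does not call this site as a feature, so its exact position is not shown. The construct name places it between the promoter and the puromycin gene, but only a few bases separate those two annotated features, so the table cannot confirm that location.

Because this version carries its own promoter, marker expression does not depend on landing at a particular locus. That makes it suited to measuring or selecting integration events, including at endogenous genomic sites, when co-delivered with a Cp36 expression construct, which is not part of this plasmid.
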