Addgene plasmid #193469: pAF0362 Ef1a-Cp36_attP-Puro-p2a-mCherry donor
Purpose: Cp36 Donor with promoter for mcherry and puro expression
Depositing lab: Patrick Hsu. Depositing organization: University of California, Berkeley. Publication: Systematic discovery of recombinases for efficient integration of large DNA sequences into the human genome. Durrant MG, Fanton A, Tycko J, Hinks M, Chandrasekaran SS, Perry NT, Schaepe J, Du PP, Lotfy P, Bassik MC, Bintu L, Bhatt AS, Hsu PD. Nat Biotechnol. 2022 Oct 10. pii: 10.1038/s41587-022-01494-w. doi: 10.1038/s41587-022-01494-w. PubMed 36217031.
Backbone
  Vector backbone: pCB250
  Vector type: Mammalian Expression
  Selectable markers: Puromycin
Growth in bacteria
  Bacterial resistance: Ampicillin, 100 μg/mL
  Growth temperature: 37°C
  Growth strain: NEB Stable
  Copy number: High Copy
Gene/Insert
  Gene/Insert name: Cp36_attP
  Species: sourced from various phage and bacterial genomes, human codon-optomized
  Cloning method: Restriction Enzyme; 5′ cloning site Unknown (unknown if destroyed)
Terms and licenses: Academic/Nonprofit Terms; Industry Terms: Not Available to Industry
How to cite: pAF0362 Ef1a-Cp36_attP-Puro-p2a-mCherry donor was a gift from Patrick Hsu (Addgene plasmid # 193469 ; http://n2t.net/addgene:193469 ; RRID:Addgene_193469)
